Addgene plasmid #203078: Salsa-BC237-P3D9
Purpose: Expression of barcoded reporter plasmid for PRESTO-Salsa; EGFP/BC237
Depositing lab: Noah Palm. Depositing organization: Yale University. Publication: Highly multiplexed bioactivity screening reveals human and microbiota metabolome-GPCRome interactions. Chen H, Rosen CE, Gonzalez-Hernandez JA, Song D, Potempa J, Ring AM, Palm NW. Cell. 2023 Jul 6;186(14):3095-3110.e19. doi: 10.1016/j.cell.2023.05.024. Epub 2023 Jun 14. PubMed 37321219.
Backbone
  Vector backbone: pCER206
  Vector type: Mammalian Expression
Growth in bacteria
  Bacterial resistance: Ampicillin, 100 μg/mL
  Growth temperature: 37°C
  Growth strain: DH5alpha
  Copy number: High Copy
Gene/Insert
  Gene/Insert name: EGFP/BC237
  Species: Synthetic
  Insert size (bp): 730
  Promoter: Tet Response Element (TRE)
  Cloning method: Restriction Enzyme; 5′ cloning site BsrGI (not destroyed); 3′ cloning site HindIII (not destroyed)
  Sequencing primers: 5′ Custom primer (GAAGCGCGATCACATGG)
Terms and licenses: Academic/Nonprofit Terms; Industry Terms: Not Available to Industry
How to cite: Salsa-BC237-P3D9 was a gift from Noah Palm (Addgene plasmid # 203078 ; http://n2t.net/addgene:203078 ; RRID:Addgene_203078)
