[The description below was written by a language model from this plasmid's Addgene catalogue record and pLannotate feature annotations shown in this document.]
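Description:
Salsa-BC237-P3D9 is a 5.1 kb mammalian expression plasmid built on the pCER206 backbone. It is one member of a set of barcoded reporter plasmids for PRESTO-Salsa, a highly multiplexed assay for screening compounds and metabolites against large numbers of GPCRs. It is propagated in E. coli as a high-copy plasmid through a ColE1/pUC-type origin and is selected with ampicillin via the bla (AmpR) gene and its native promoter. No mammalian selection marker is annotated; the short lacI, SV40 large T antigen and aminoglycoside phosphotransferase matches appear to be backbone remnants rather than functional genes.

The payload is a synthetic 730 bp EGFP/BC237 insert cloned between BsrGI and HindIII sites and placed under a tetracycline response element. The feature table shows a central block of tetO repeats flanked by minimal promoters facing opposite ways, which suggests a bidirectional Tet-responsive layout. On one side, a TRE3G-type minimal promoter fragment drives mammalian codon-optimized EGFP, followed by a short polylinker region and an SV40 polyadenylation signal annotated on the opposite strand. The barcode itself is not annotated, but the cloning sites suggest it lies just downstream of the EGFP coding sequence, where it would be transcribed as part of the reporter mRNA. On the other side, a minimal CMV promoter faces a polylinker fragment, a rabbit β-globin intron and a β-globin poly(A) signal, with no coding insert annotated there.

Because a TRE is activated by a tTA-type transactivator, reporter transcription can serve as a readout of receptor activation. The unique barcode would let each transcript be traced to a particular receptor when many reporters are pooled, although the record does not say which receptor BC237 is paired with.
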