Features (pLannotate 1.2.2; 17 found; start..end, strand, type, name):
      2..55      +  CDS            lacI (fragment): lac repressor; lacI; The lac repressor binds to the lac operator to inhibit transcription in E. coli. This inhibition can be relieved by adding lactose or isopropyl-β-D-thiogalactopyranoside (IPTG).
    388..443     -  polyA_signal   β-globin poly(A) signal: rabbit β-globin polyadenylation signal (Gil and Proudfoot, 1987)
    518..640     -  CDS            HBB: HBB_COLGU - Experimental evidence at transcript level: Swiss-Prot protein existence level 2. Involved in oxygen transport from the lung to the various peripheral tissues. From Colobus guereza (Mantled guereza) (Eastern black-and-white colobus monkey).
    644..1216    -  intron         β-globin intron: intron from rabbit β-globin gene
   1312..1343    -  misc_feature   MCS (fragment): pUC18/19 multiple cloning site
   1437..1475    -  promoter       minimal CMV promoter: human cytomegalovirus (CMV) immediate early promoter
   1493..1708    -  protein_bind   tetracycline response element (fragment): contains seven copies of the tetracycline operator tetO tetracycline repressor TetR
   1708..1753    +  promoter       TRE3GV promoter (fragment): 3rd-generation Tet-responsive promoter that can be activated by binding of Tet-On® 3G, optimized for retroviral and lentiviral vectors
   1829..1856    +  misc_feature   MCS (fragment): pBluescript multiple cloning site
   1861..2580    +  CDS            EGFP: the original enhanced GFP (Yang et al., 1996) mammalian codon-optimized
   2591..2613    +  misc_feature   MCS (fragment): pBluescript multiple cloning site
   2627..2761    -  polyA_signal   SV40 poly(A) signal: SV40 polyadenylation signal
   2784..2867    -  CDS            large T antigen (fragment): large T antigen from SV40 (simian virus 40)
   2861..3091    -  CDS            str (fragment): STR_KLEPN - Protein inferred from homology: Swiss-Prot protein existence level 3. The aminoglycoside phosphotransferases achieve inactivation of their antibiotic substrates by phosphorylation. From Klebsiella pneumoniae.
   3210..3314    +  promoter       AmpR promoter: bla
   3315..4175    +  CDS            AmpR: β-lactamase; bla; confers resistance to ampicillin, carbenicillin, and related antibiotics
   4346..4934    +  rep_origin     ori: high-copy-number ColE1/pMB1/pBR322/pUC origin of replication
>Addgene plasmid #203078 | Salsa-BC237-P3D9 | addgene full sequence | sequence record 421413 | Addgene NGS Result
AGCGCCCAATACGCAAACCGCCTCTCCCCGCGCGTTGGCCGATTCATTAATGCAGTCGAGGGATCTCCAT
AAGAGAAGAGGGACAGCTATGACTGGGAGTAGTCAGGAGAGGAGGAAAAATCTGGCTAGTAAAACATGTA
AGGAAAATTTTAGGGATGTTAAAGAAAAAAATAACACAAAACAAAATATAAAAAAAATCTAACCTCAAGT
CAAGGCTTTTCTATGGAATAAGGAATGGACAGCAGGGGGCTGTTTCATATACTGATGACCTCTTTATAGC
CAACCTTTGTTCATGGCAGCCAGCATATGGGCATATGTTGCCAAACTCTAAACCAAATACTCATTCTGAT
GTTTTAAATGATTTGCCCTCCCATATGTCCTTCCGAGTGAGAGACACAAAAAATTCCAACACACTATTGC
AATGAAAATAAATTTCCTTTATTAGCCAGAAGTCAGATGCTCAAGGGGCTTCATGATGTCCCCATAATTT
TTGGCAGAGGGAAAAAGATCGATCTCAGTGGTATTTGTGAGCCAGGGCATTGGCCACACCAGCCACCACC
TTCTGATAGGCAGCCTGCACCTGAGGAGTGAATTCTTTGCCAAAATGATGAGACAGCACAACAACCAGCA
CGTTGCCCAGGAGCTGTAGGAAAGAGAAGAAGGCATGAACATGGTTAGCAGAGGGGCCCGGTTTGGACTC
AGAGTATTTTATCCTCATCTCAAACAGTGTATATCATTGTAACCATAAAGAGAAAGGCAGGATGATGACC
AGGGTGTAGTTGTTTCTACCAATAAGAATATTTCCACGCCAGCCAGAATTTATATGCAGAAATATTCTAC
CTTATCATTTAATTATAACAATTGTTCTCTAAAACTGTGCTGAAGTACAATATAATATACCCTGATTGCC
TTGAAAAAAAAGTGATTAGAGAAAGTACTTACAATCTGACAAATAAACAAAAGTGAATTTAAAAATTCGT
TACAAATGCAAGCTAAAGTTTAACGAAAAAGTTACAGAAAATGAAAAGAAAATAAGAGGAGACAATGGTT
GTCAACAGAGTAGAAAGTGAAAGAAACAAAATTATCATGAGGGTCCATGGTGATACAAGGGACATCTTCC
CATTCTAAACAACACCCTGAAAACTTTGCCCCCTCCATATAACATGAATTTTACAATAGCGAAAAAGAAA
GAACAATCAAGGGTCCCCAAACTCACCCTGAAGTTCTCAGCTCTAGAGATATCGTCGAGGCCGCGCTAGC
GTTTAAACTGTCGACCTTAATTAAGAGATCTGCTCGAGGCGCGTCAGCTGACTAGAGGATCCCCGGGTAC
CGAGCTCGAATTCGGGGCCGCGGAGGCTGGATCGGTCCCGGTGTCTTCTATGGAGGTCAAAACAGCGTGG
ATGGCGTCTCCAGGCGATCTGACGGTTCACTAAACGAGCTCTGCTTATATAGGCCTCCCACCGTACACGC
CTACCTCGACCCGGGTACCGAGCTCGACTTTCACTTTTCTCTATCACTGATAGGGAGTGGTAAACTCGAC
TTTCACTTTTCTCTATCACTGATAGGGAGTGGTAAACTCGACTTTCACTTTTCTCTATCACTGATAGGGA
GTGGTAAACTCGACTTTCACTTTTCTCTATCACTGATAGGGAGTGGTAAACTCGACTTTCACTTTTCTCT
ATCACTGATAGGGAGTGGTAAACTCGACCTATATAAGCAGAGCTCGTTTAGTGAACCGTCAGATCGCCTG
GAGACGCCATCCACGCTGTTTTGACCTCCATAGAAGACACCGGGACCGATCCAGCCTCCGCGGCCCCGAA
TTCCTGCAGCGGCCGCTCTAGAACTAGTGGATCCCCGCGGATGGTGAGCAAGGGCGAGGAGCTGTTCACC
GGGGTGGTGCCCATCCTGGTCGAGCTGGACGGCGACGTAAACGGCCACAAGTTCAGCGTGTCCGGCGAGG
GCGAGGGCGATGCCACCTACGGCAAGCTGACCCTGAAGTTCATCTGCACCACCGGCAAGCTGCCCGTGCC
CTGGCCCACCCTCGTGACCACCCTGACCTACGGCGTGCAGTGCTTCAGCCGCTACCCCGACCACATGAAG
CAGCACGACTTCTTCAAGTCCGCCATGCCCGAAGGCTACGTCCAGGAGCGCACCATCTTCTTCAAGGACG
ACGGCAACTACAAGACCCGCGCCGAGGTGAAGTTCGAGGGCGACACCCTGGTGAACCGCATCGAGCTGAA
GGGCATCGACTTCAAGGAGGACGGCAACATCCTGGGGCACAAGCTGGAGTACAACTACAACAGCCACAAC
GTCTATATCATGGCCGACAAGCAGAAGAACGGCATCAAGGTGAACTTCAAGATCCGCCACAACATCGAGG
ACGGCAGCGTGCAGCTCGCCGACCACTACCAGCAGAACACCCCCATCGGCGACGGCCCCGTGCTGCTGCC
CGACAACCACTACCTGAGCACCCAGTCCGCCCTGAGCAAAGACCCCAACGAGAAGCGCGATCACATGGTC
CTGCTGGAGTTCGTGACCGCCGCCGGGATCACTCTCGGCATGGACGAGCTGTACAAGTAAATGCGAAACC
GAATTCGATATCAAGCTTGTCGACCTAGTTCTAGAGGATCCAGACATGATAAGATACATTGATGAGTTTG
GACAAACCACAACTAGAATGCAGTGAAAAAAATGCTTTATTTGTGAAATTTGTGATGCTATTGCTTTATT
TGTAACCATTATAAGCTGCAATAAACAAGTTAACAACAACAATTGCATTCATTTTATGTTTCAGGTTCAG
GGGGAGGTGTGGGAGGTTTTTTAAAGCAAGTAAAACCTCTACAAATGTGGTATGGCTGATTATGATCCTG
CAAGCCTCGTCGTCCTGGCCGGACCACGCTATCTGTGCAAGGTCCCCGGCCCCGGACGCGCGCTCCATGA
GCAGAGCGCCCGCCGCCGAGGCGAAGACTCGGGCGGCGCCCTGCCCGTCCCACCAGGTCAACAGGCGGTA
ACCGGCCTCTTCATCGGGAATGCGCGCGACCTTCAGCATCGCCGGCATGTCCCCCTGGCGGACGGGAAGT
ATCCAGCTCGACCAAGCTGGCCGCGTCGAGTGAAGACGAAAGGGCCTCGTGATACGCCTATTTTTATAGG
TTAATGTCATGATAATAATGGTTTCTTAGACGTCAGGTGGCACTTTTCGGGGAAATGTGCGCGGAACCCC
TATTTGTTTATTTTTCTAAATACATTCAAATATGTATCCGCTCATGAGACAATAACCCTGATAAATGCTT
CAATAATATTGAAAAAGGAAGAGTATGAGTATTCAACATTTCCGTGTCGCCCTTATTCCCTTTTTTGCGG
CATTTTGCCTTCCTGTTTTTGCTCACCCAGAAACGCTGGTGAAAGTAAAAGATGCTGAAGATCAGTTGGG
TGCACGAGTGGGTTACATCGAACTGGATCTCAACAGCGGTAAGATCCTTGAGAGTTTTCGCCCCGAAGAA
CGTTTTCCAATGATGAGCACTTTTAAAGTTCTGCTATGTGGCGCGGTATTATCCCGTGTTGACGCCGGGC
AAGAGCAACTCGGTCGCCGCATACACTATTCTCAGAATGACTTGGTTGAGTACTCACCAGTCACAGAAAA
GCATCTTACGGATGGCATGACAGTAAGAGAATTATGCAGTGCTGCCATAACCATGAGTGATAACACTGCG
GCCAACTTACTTCTGACAACGATCGGAGGACCGAAGGAGCTAACCGCTTTTTTGCACAACATGGGGGATC
ATGTAACTCGCCTTGATCGTTGGGAACCGGAGCTGAATGAAGCCATACCAAACGACGAGCGTGACACCAC
GATGCCTGTAGCAATGGCAACAACGTTGCGCAAACTATTAACTGGCGAACTACTTACTCTAGCTTCCCGG
CAACAATTAATAGACTGGATGGAGGCGGATAAAGTTGCAGGACCACTTCTGCGCTCGGCCCTTCCGGCTG
GCTGGTTTATTGCTGATAAATCTGGAGCCGGTGAGCGTGGGTCTCGCGGTATCATTGCAGCACTGGGGCC
AGATGGTAAGCCCTCCCGTATCGTAGTTATCTACACGACGGGGAGTCAGGCAACTATGGATGAACGAAAT
AGACAGATCGCTGAGATAGGTGCCTCACTGATTAAGCATTGGTAACTGTCAGACCAAGTTTACTCATATA
TACTTTAGATTGATTTAAAACTTCATTTTTAATTTAAAAGGATCTAGGTGAAGATCCTTTTTGATAATCT
CATGACCAAAATCCCTTAACGTGAGTTTTCGTTCCACTGAGCGTCAGACCCCGTAGAAAAGATCAAAGGA
TCTTCTTGAGATCCTTTTTTTCTGCGCGTAATCTGCTGCTTGCAAACAAAAAAACCACCGCTACCAGCGG
TGGTTTGTTTGCCGGATCAAGAGCTACCAACTCTTTTTCCGAAGGTAACTGGCTTCAGCAGAGCGCAGAT
ACCAAATACTGTTCTTCTAGTGTAGCCGTAGTTAGGCCACCACTTCAAGAACTCTGTAGCACCGCCTACA
TACCTCGCTCTGCTAATCCTGTTACCAGTGGCTGCTGCCAGTGGCGATAAGTCGTGTCTTACCGGGTTGG
ACTCAAGACGATAGTTACCGGATAAGGCGCAGCGGTCGGGCTGAACGGGGGGTTCGTGCACACAGCCCAG
CTTGGAGCGAACGACCTACACCGAACTGAGATACCTACAGCGTGAGCTATGAGAAAGCGCCACGCTTCCC
GAAGGGAGAAAGGCGGACAGGTATCCGGTAAGCGGCAGGGTCGGAACAGGAGAGCGCACGAGGGAGCTTC
CAGGGGGAAACGCCTGGTATCTTTATAGTCCTGTCGGGTTTCGCCACCTCTGACTTGAGCGTCGATTTTT
GTGATGCTCGTCAGGGGGGCGGAGCCTATGGAAAAACGCCAGCAACGCGGCCTTTTTACGGTTCCTGGCC
TTTTGCTGGCCTTTTGCTCACATGTTCTTTCCTGCGTTATCCCCTGATTCTGTGGATAACCGTATTACCG
CCTTTGAGTGAGCTGATACCGCTCGCCGCAGCCGAACGACCGAGCGCAGCGAGTCAGTGAGCGAGGAAGC
GGAAG
