>Addgene plasmid #203078 | Salsa-BC237-P3D9 | depositor partial sequence | sequence record 393951 | BC237
ATGCGAAACC
